>Addgene plasmid #193480 | GFPxm163 | addgene full sequence | sequence record 378881 | Addgene NGS Result
GATCGGGAGATCTCCCGATCCCCTATGGTGCACTCTCAGTACAATCTGCTCTGATGCCGCATAGTTAAGC
CAGTATCTGCTCCCTGCTTGTGTGTTGGAGGTCGCTGAGTAGTGCGCGAGCAAAATTTAAGCTACAACAA
GGCAAGGCTTGACCGACAATTGCATGAAGAATCTGCTTAGGGTTAGGCGTTTTGCGCTGCTTCGCGATGT
ACGGGCCAGATATACGCGTTGACATTGATTATTGACTAGTTATTAATAGTAATCAATTACGGGGTCATTA
GTTCATAGCCCATATATGGAGTTCCGCGTTACATAACTTACGGTAAATGGCCCGCCTGGCTGACCGCCCA
ACGACCCCCGCCCATTGACGTCAATAATGACGTATGTTCCCATAGTAACGCCAATAGGGACTTTCCATTG
ACGTCAATGGGTGGAGTATTTACGGTAAACTGCCCACTTGGCAGTACATCAAGTGTATCATATGCCAAGT
ACGCCCCCTATTGACGTCAATGACGGTAAATGGCCCGCCTGGCATTATGCCCAGTACATGACCTTATGGG
ACTTTCCTACTTGGCAGTACATCTACGTATTAGTCATCGCTATTACCATGGTGATGCGGTTTTGGCAGTA
CATCAATGGGCGTGGATAGCGGTTTGACTCACGGGGATTTCCAAGTCTCCACCCCATTGACGTCAATGGG
AGTTTGTTTTGGCACCAAAATCAACGGGACTTTCCAAAATGTCGTAACAACTCCGCCCCATTGACGCAAA
TGGGCGGTAGGCGTGTACGGTGGGAGGTCTATATAAGCAGAGCTCTCTGGCTAACTAGAGAACCCACTGC
TTACTGGCTTATCGAAATTAATACGACTCACTATAGGGAGACCCAAGCTGGCTAGCGTTTAAACTTAAGC
TTGGTACCGAGCTCGGATCCATGTCTAAGGGGGAGGAGCTGTTTACTGGCATTGTGCCTGTGCTGATTGA
GCTGGATGGGGATGTGCATGGGCATAAGTTTTCCGTGAGAGGCGAGGGAGAGGGCGACGCAGATTATGGC
AAGCTGGAGATCAAGTTCATCTGCACCACAGGCAAGCTGCCCGTGCCTTGGCCAACCCTGGTGACCACAC
TGGGCTACGGCATCCAGTGTTTTGCCAGGTATCCAGAGCACATGAAGATGAATGACTTCTTTAAGTCTGC
CATGCCCGAGGGCTACATCCAGGAGAGGACAATCTTCTTTCAGGACGATGGCAAGTATAAGACCCGCGGC
GAGGTGAAGTTCGAGGGCGATACACTGGTGAACCGGATCGAGCTGAAGGGCATGGACTTCAAGGAGGATG
GCAATATCCTGGGCCACAAGCTGGAGTACAACTTTAATAGCCACAACGTGTATATCATGCCTGACAAGGC
CAACAATGGCCTGAAGGTGAACTTTAAGATCAGACACAATATTGAGGGCGGCGGCGTGCAGCTGGCAGAC
CACTATCAGACAAACGTGCCACTGGGCGATGGACCCGTGCTGATCCCTATCAATCACTACCTGAGCTATC
AGACCGCCATCTCCAAGGACCGGAACGAGACAAGAGATCACATGGTGTTTCTGGAGTTTTTCTCTGCTTG
CGGGCACACCCACGGAATGGACGAGCTGTATAAGTGAGAATTCTGCAGATATCCAGCACAGTGGCGGCCG
CTCGAGTCTAGAGGGCCCGTTTAAACCCGCTGATCAGCCTCGACTGTGCCTTCTAGTTGCCAGCCATCTG
TTGTTTGCCCCTCCCCCGTGCCTTCCTTGACCCTGGAAGGTGCCACTCCCACTGTCCTTTCCTAATAAAA
TGAGGAAATTGCATCGCATTGTCTGAGTAGGTGTCATTCTATTCTGGGGGGTGGGGTGGGGCAGGACAGC
AAGGGGGAGGATTGGGAAGACAATAGCAGGCATGCTGGGGATGCGGTGGGCTCTATGGCTTCTGAGGCGG
AAAGAACCAGCTGGGGCTCTAGGGGGTATCCCC
[124 nt withheld, positions 1994-2117]
C
[91 nt withheld, positions 2119-2209]
A
[49 nt withheld, positions 2211-2259]
CCTTTGACGTTGGAGTCCACGTTCTTT
[37 nt withheld, positions 2287-2323]
ACCCTATCTCGGTCTATTCTTTTGATTTATAAGGGATTTTGCCGATTTCGGCCTATTGGTTAAAAAATGA
GCTGATTTAACAAAAATTTAACGCGAATTAATTCTGTGGAATGTGTGTCAGTTAGGGTGTGGAAAGTCCC
CAGGCTCCCCAGCAGGCAGAAGTATGCAAAGCATGCATCTCAATTAGTCAGCAACCAGGTGTGGAAAGTC
CCCAGGCTCCCCAGCAGGCAGAAGTATGCAAAGCATGCATCTCAATTAGTCAGCAACCATAGTCCCGCCC
CTAACTCCGCCCATCCCGCCCCTAACTCCGCCCAGTTCCGCCCATTCTCCGCCCCATGGCTGACTAATTT
TTTTTATTTATGCAGAGGCCGAGGCCGCCTCTGCCTCTGAGCTATTCCAGAAGTAGTGAGGAGGCTTTTT
TGGAGGCCTAGGCTTTTGCAAAAAGCTCCCGGGAGCTTGTATATCCATTTTCGGATCTGATCAAGAGACA
GGATGAGGATCGTTTCGCATGATTGAACAAGATGGATTGCACGCAGGTTCTCCGGCCGCTTGGGTGGAGA
GGCTATTCGGCTATGACTGGGCACAACAGACAATCGGCTGCTCTGATGCCGCCGTGTTCCGGCTGTCAGC
GCAGGGGCGCCCGGTTCTTTTTGTCAAGACCGACCTGTCCGGTGCCCTGAATGAACTGCAGGACGAGGCA
GCGCGGCTATCGTGGCTGGCCACGACGGGCGTTCCTTGCGCAGCTGTGCTCGACGTTGTCACTGAAGCGG
GAAGGGACTGGCTGCTATTGGGCGAAGTGCCGGGGCAGGATCTCCTGTCATCTCACCTTGCTCCTGCCGA
GAAAGTATCCATCATGGCTGATGCAATGCGGCGGCTGCATACGCTTGATCCGGCTACCTGCCCATTCGAC
CACCAAGCGAAACATCGCATCGAGCGAGCACGTACTCGGATGGAAGCCGGTCTTGTCGATCAGGATGATC
TGGACGAAGAGCATCAGGGGCTCGCGCCAGCCGAACTGTTCGCCAGGCTCAAGGCGCGCATGCCCGACGG
CGAGGATCTCGTCGTGACCCATGGCGATGCCTGCTTGCCGAATATCATGGTGGAAAATGGCCGCTTTTCT
GGATTCATCGACTGTGGCCGGCTGGGTGTGGCGGACCGCTATCAGGACATAGCGTTGGCTACCCGTGATA
TTGCTGAAGAGCTTGGCGGCGAATGGGCTGACCGCTTCCTCGTGCTTTACGGTATCGCCGCTCCCGATTC
GCAGCGCATCGCCTTCTATCGCCTTCTTGACGAGTTCTTCTGAGCGGGACTCTGGGGTTCGAAATGACCG
ACCAAGCGACGCCCAACCTGCCATCACGAGATTTCGATTCCACCGCCGCCTTCTATGAAAGGTTGGGCTT
CGGAATCGTTTTCCGGGACGCCGGCTGGATGATCCTCCAGCGCGGGGATCTCATGCTGGAGTTCTTCGCC
CACCCCAACTTGTTTATTGCAGCTTATAATGGTTACAAATAAAGCAATAGCATCACAAATTTCACAAATA
AAGCATTTTTTTCACTGCATTCTAGTTGTGGTTTGTCCAAACTCATCAATGTATCTTATCATGTCTGTAT
ACCGTCGACCTCTAGCTAGAGCTTGGCGTAATCATGGTCATAGCTGTTTCCTGTGTGAAATTGTTATCCG
CTCACAATTCCACACAACATACGAGCCGGAAGCATAAAGTGTAAAGCCTGGGGTGCCTAATGAGTGAGCT
AACTCACATTAATTGCGTTGCGCTCACTGCCCGCTTTCCAGTCGGGAAACCTGTCGTGCCAGCTGCATTA
ATGAATCGGCCAACGCGCGGGGAGAGGCGGTTTGCGTATTGGGCGCTCTTCCGCTTCCTCGCTCACTGAC
TCGCTGCGCTCGGTCGTTCGGCTGCGGCGAGCGGTATCAGCTCACTCAAAGGCGGTAATACGGTTATCCA
CAGAATCAGGGGATAACGCAGGAAAGAACATGTGAGCAAAAGGCCAGCAAAAGGCCAGGAACCGTAAAAA
GGCCGCGTTGCTGGCGTTTTTCCATAGGCTCCGCCCCCCTGACGAGCATCACAAAAATCGACGCTCAAGT
CAGAGGTGGCGAAACCCGACAGGACTATAAAGATACCAGGCGTTTCCCCCTGGAAGCTCCCTCGTGCGCT
CTCCTGTTCCGACCCTGCCGCTTACCGGATACCTGTCCGCCTTTCTCCCTTCGGGAAGCGTGGCGCTTTC
TCATAGCTCACGCTGTAGGTATCTCAGTTCGGTGTAGGTCGTTCGCTCCAAGCTGGGCTGTGTGCACGAA
CCCCCCGTTCAGCCCGACCGCTGCGCCTTATCCGGTAACTATCGTCTTGAGTCCAACCCGGTAAGACACG
ACTTATCGCCACTGGCAGCAGCCACTGGTAACAGGATTAGCAGAGCGAGGTATGTAGGCGGTGCTACAGA
GTTCTTGAAGTGGTGGCCTAACTACGGCTACACTAGAAGAACAGTATTTGGTATCTGCGCTCTGCTGAAG
CCAGTTACCTTCGGAAAAAGAGTTGGTAGCTCTTGATCCGGCAAACAAACCACCGCTGGTAGCGGTGGTT
TTTTTGTTTGCAAGCAGCAGATTACGCGCAGAAAAAAAGGATCTCAAGAAGATCCTTTGATCTTTTCTAC
GGGGTCTGACGCTCAGTGGAACGAAAACTCACGTTAAGGGATTTTGGTCATGAGATTATCAAAAAGGATC
TTCACCTAGATCCTTTTAAATTAAAAATGAAGTTTTAAATCAATCTAAAGTATATATGAGTAAACTTGGT
CTGACAGTTACCAATGCTTAATCAGTGAGGCACCTATCTCAGCGATCTGTCTATTTCGTTCATCCATAGT
TGCCTGACTCCCCGTCGTGTAGATAACTACGATACGGGAGGGCTTACCATCTGGCCCCAGTGCTGCAATG
ATACCGCGAGACCCACGCTCACCGGCTCCAGATTTATCAGCAATAAACCAGCCAGCCGGAAGGGCCGAGC
GCAGAAGTGGTCCTGCAACTTTATCCGCCTCCATCCAGTCTATTAATTGTTGCCGGGAAGCTAGAGTAAG
TAGTTCGCCAGTTAATAGTTTGCGCAACGTTGTTGCCATTGCTACAGGCATCGTGGTGTCACGCTCGTCG
TTTGGTATGGCTTCATTCAGCTCCGGTTCCCAACGATCAAGGCGAGTTACATGATCCCCCATGTTGTGCA
AAAAAGCGGTTAGCTCCTTCGGTCCTCCGATCGTTGTCAGAAGTAAGTTGGCCGCAGTGTTATCACTCAT
GGTTATGGCAGCACTGCATAATTCTCTTACTGTCATGCCATCCGTAAGATGCTTTTCTGTGACTGGTGAG
TACTCAACCAAGTCATTCTGAGAATAGTGTATGCGGCGACCGAGTTGCTCTTGCCCGGCGTCAATACGGG
ATAATACCGCGCCACATAGCAGAACTTTAAAAGTGCTCATCATTGGAAAACGTTCTTCGGGGCGAAAACT
CTCAAGGATCTTACCGCTGTTGAGATCCAGTTCGATGTAACCCACTCGTGCACCCAACTGATCTTCAGCA
TCTTTTACTTTCACCAGCGTTTCTGGGTGAGCAAAAACAGGAAGGCAAAATGCCGCAAAAAAGGGAATAA
GGGCGACACGGAAATGTTGAATACTCATACTCTTCCTTTTTCAATATTATTGAAGCATTTATCAGGGTTA
TTGTCTCATGAGCGGATACATATTTGAATGTATTTAGAAAAATAAACAAATAGGGGTTCCGCGCACATTT
CCCCGAAAAGTGCCACCTGACGTCGACG
Features (pLannotate 1.2.2; 20 found; start..end, strand, type, name):
     24..76      -  misc_feature   bom (fragment): basis of mobility region from pBR322
    231..610     +  enhancer       CMV enhancer: human cytomegalovirus immediate early enhancer
    611..814     +  promoter       CMV promoter: human cytomegalovirus (CMV) immediate early promoter
    810..843     +  LTR            5' LTR (truncated) (fragment): truncated 5' long terminal repeat (LTR) from HIV-1
    859..877     +  promoter       T7 promoter: promoter for bacteriophage T7 RNA polymerase
    931..1644    +  CDS            GFPxm163: GFPxm163 is a basic (constitutively fluorescent) green/yellow fluorescent protein published in 2006, derived from Aequorea macrodactyla.
   1724..1948    +  polyA_signal   bGH poly(A) signal: bovine growth hormone polyadenylation signal
   1952..1973    +  promoter       SV40 promoter (fragment): SV40 enhancer and early promoter
   1994..2422    +  rep_origin     f1 ori (sequence partly withheld): f1 bacteriophage origin of replication; arrow indicates direction of (+) strand synthesis
   2436..2765    +  promoter       SV40 promoter: SV40 enhancer and early promoter
   2832..3623    +  CDS            neo: KKA2_KLEPN - Also known as kan, nptII. Experimental evidence at protein level: Swiss-Prot protein existence level 1. Resistance to kanamycin, neomycin, paromomycin, ribostamycin, butirosin and gentamicin B. From Klebsiella pneumoniae.
   3647..3805    +  CDS            ble (fragment): BLE_KLEPN - Experimental evidence at protein level: Swiss-Prot protein existence level 1. Binding protein with a strong affinity to the bleomycin family of antibiotics. Binds to CL990; an antimitotic-antibiotic compound. From Klebsiella pneumoniae.
   3800..3921    +  polyA_signal   SV40 poly(A) signal: SV40 polyadenylation signal
   3994..4010    -  protein_bind   lac operator: The lac repressor binds to the lac operator to inhibit transcription in E. coli. This inhibition can be relieved by adding lactose or isopropyl-β-D-thiogalactopyranoside (IPTG). lac repressor encoded by lacI
   4018..4048    -  promoter       lac promoter: promoter for the E. coli lac operon
   4063..4084    -  protein_bind   CAP binding site: CAP binding activates transcription in the presence of cAMP. E. coli catabolite activator protein
   4097..4189    -  CDS            lacI (fragment): lac repressor; lacI; The lac repressor binds to the lac operator to inhibit transcription in E. coli. This inhibition can be relieved by adding lactose or isopropyl-β-D-thiogalactopyranoside (IPTG).
   4372..4960    -  rep_origin     ori: high-copy-number ColE1/pMB1/pBR322/pUC origin of replication
   5131..5991    -  CDS            AmpR: β-lactamase; bla; confers resistance to ampicillin, carbenicillin, and related antibiotics
   5992..6096    -  promoter       AmpR promoter: bla
