[The description below was written by a language model from this plasmid's Addgene catalogue record and pLannotate feature annotations shown in this document.]
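Description:
GFPxm163 is a mammalian expression plasmid built on the commercial pCDNA3.1(+)-N-6His backbone, encoding a green fluorescent protein that serves as a turn-off fluorescent sensor for chloride, meaning its fluorescence falls as chloride is bound. The annotated sequence record is about 6.1 kb. In bacteria the plasmid is maintained at high copy through a ColE1/pUC-type origin and selected with ampicillin via the β-lactamase gene and its own promoter. An f1 origin is also present, along with small backbone remnants such as lac promoter/operator sequences and a bom fragment. A short hit annotated as a truncated HIV-1 LTR just after the CMV promoter is most likely an automated annotation artefact rather than a functional viral element.

The payload is a single open reading frame for GFPxm163, listed as synthetic in the catalogue and annotated as a variant derived from the Aequorea macrodactyla fluorescent protein. It is driven by the human cytomegalovirus immediate-early enhancer and promoter and terminated by the bovine growth hormone polyadenylation signal. A T7 promoter lies between the CMV promoter and the coding sequence, which can serve for in vitro transcription or sequencing. The catalogue states that the backbone supplies an N-terminal 6xHis tag, useful for affinity purification or detection, although the feature table does not annotate it separately. A second cassette, with the SV40 early promoter driving the neomycin phosphotransferase gene followed by an SV40 polyadenylation signal, allows G418 selection of stably transfected mammalian cells. The construct is suited to expressing the sensor in mammalian cells to report chloride by changes in green fluorescence.
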