Addgene plasmid #193480: GFPxm163
Purpose: Turn-off fluorescent sensor for chloride
Depositing lab: Sheel Dodani. Depositing organization: University of Texas at Dallas. Publication: Discovery of a monomeric green fluorescent protein sensor for chloride by structure-guided bioinformatics. Peng W, Maydew CC, Kam H, Lynd JK, Tutol JN, Phelps SM, Abeyrathna S, Meloni G, Dodani SC. Chem Sci. 2022 Oct 6;13(43):12659-12672. doi: 10.1039/d2sc03903f. eCollection 2022 Nov 9. PubMed 36519056.
Backbone
  Vector backbone: pCDNA3.1(+)-N-6His
  Backbone manufacturer: Genscript
  Vector type: Mammalian Expression
Growth in bacteria
  Bacterial resistance: Ampicillin, 100 μg/mL
  Growth temperature: 37°C
  Growth strain: DH5alpha
  Copy number: High Copy
Gene/Insert
  Gene/Insert name: GFPxm163
  Species: Synthetic
  Promoter: CMV
  Tag / fusion protein: 6xHis (N terminal on backbone)
  Cloning method: Restriction Enzyme; 5′ cloning site unknown (unknown if destroyed)
Terms and licenses: Academic/Nonprofit Terms; Industry Terms: Not Available to Industry
Depositor comments: Please visit https://doi.org/10.1101/2022.07.08.499230 for bioRxiv preprint.
How to cite: GFPxm163 was a gift from Sheel Dodani (Addgene plasmid # 193480 ; http://n2t.net/addgene:193480 ; RRID:Addgene_193480)
